>Addgene plasmid #239690 | pKG1179_pPV1-EFS | addgene full sequence | sequence record 489644 | Addgene NGS Result
TTCGTTCCACTGAGCGTCAGACCCCGTAGAAAAGATCAAAGGATCTTCTTGAGATCCTTTTTTTCTGCGC
GTAATCTGCTGCTTGCAAACAAAAAAACCACCGCTACCAGCGGTGGTTTGTTTGCCGGATCAAGAGCTAC
CAACTCTTTTTCCGAAGGTAACTGGCTTCAGCAGAGCGCAGATACCAAATACTGTTCTTCTAGTGTAGCC
GTAGTTAGGCCACCACTTCAAGAACTCTGTAGCACCGCCTACATACCTCGCTCTGCTAATCCTGTTACCA
GTGGCTGCTGCCAGTGGCGATAAGTCGTGTCTTACCGGGTTGGACTCAAGACGATAGTTACCGGATAAGG
CGCAGCGGTCGGGCTGAACGGGGGGTTCGTGCACACAGCCCAGCTTGGAGCGAACGACCTACACCGAACT
GAGATACCTACAGCGTGAGCTATGAGAAAGCGCCACGCTTCCMGAAGGGAGAAAGGCGGACAGGTATCCG
GTAAGCGGCAGGGTCGGAACAGGAGAGCGCACGAGGGAGCTTCCAGGGGGAAACGCCTGGTATCTTTATA
GTCCTGTCGGGTTTCGCCACCTCTGACTTGAGCGTCGATTTTTGTGATGCTCGTCAGGGGGGCGGAGCCT
ATGGAAAAACGCCAGCAACGGGTCTCATACTGGGCAGAGCGCACATCGCCCACAGTCCCCGAGAAGTTGG
GGGGAGGGGTCGGCAATTGAACCGGTGCCTAGAGAAGGTGGCGCGGGGTAAACTGGGAAAGTGATGTCGT
GTACTGGCTCCGCCTTTTTCCCGAGGGTGGGGGAGAACCGTATATAAGTGCAGTAGTCGCCGTGAACGTT
CTTTTTCGCAACGGGTTTGCCGCCAGAACACAGTAATGAGAGACCTAGACGTCAGGTGGCACTTTTCGGG
GAAATGTGCGCGGAACCCCTATTTGTTTATTTTTATAAATACATTCAAATATGTATCCGCTCATGAGACA
ATAACCCTGATAAATGCTTCAATAATATTGAAAAAGGAAGAGTATGAGTATTCAACATTTCCGTGTCGCC
CTTATTACCTTTTTTGCGGCATTTTGCCTTCCTGTTTTTGCTCACCCAGAAACGCTGGTGAAAGTAAAAG
ATGCTGAAGATCAGTTGGGTGCACGAGTGGGTTACATCGAACTGGATCTCAACAGCGGTAAGATCCTTGA
GAGTTTTCGCCCCGAAGAACGTTTTCCAATGATGAGCACTTTTAAAGTTCTGCTATGTGGCGCGGTATTA
TCCCGTRTTGACGCCGGGCAAGAGCAACTCGGTCGCCGCATACACTATTCTCAGAATGACTTGGTTGAGT
ACTCACCAGTCACAGAAAAGCATCTTACGGATGGCATGACAGTAAGAGAATTATGCAGTGCTGCCATAAC
CATGAGTGATAACACTGCGGCCAACTTACTTCTGACAACGATCGGAGGACCGAAGGAGCTAACCGCTTTT
TTGCACAACATGGGGGATCATGTAACTCGCCTTGATCGTTGGGAACCGGAGCTGAATGAAGCCATACCAA
ACGACGAGCGTGACACCACGATGCCTGTAGCAATGGCAACAACGTTGCGCAAACTATTAACTGGCGAACT
ACTTACTCTAGCTTCCCGGCAACAATTAATAGACTGGATGGAGGCGGATAAAGTTGCAGGACCACTTCTG
CGCTCGGCCCTTCCGGCTGGCTGGTTTATTGCTGATAAATCTGGAGCCGGTGAGCGTGGGTMTCGCGGTA
TCATTGCAGCACTGGGGCCAGATGGTAAGCCCTCCCGTATCGTAGTTATCTACACGACGGGGAGTCAGGC
AACTATGGATGAACGAAATAGACAGATCGCTGAGATAGGTGCCTCACTGATTAAGCATTGGTAACTGTCA
GACCAAGTTTACTCATATATACTTTAGATTGATTTAAAACTTCATTTTTAATTTAAAAGGATCTAGGTGA
AGATCCTTTTTGATAATCTCATGACCAAAATCCCTTAACGTGAGTT
Features (pLannotate 1.2.2; 4 found; start..end, strand, type, name):
     49..637     +  rep_origin     ori: high-copy-number ColE1/pMB1/pBR322/pUC origin of replication
    662..873     +  promoter       EF-1α core promoter: core promoter for human elongation factor EF-1α
    952..1023    +  promoter       AmpR promoter: bla
   1024..1884    +  CDS            AmpR: β-lactamase; bla; confers resistance to ampicillin, carbenicillin, and related antibiotics
