[The description below was written by a language model from this plasmid's Addgene catalogue record and pLannotate feature annotations shown in this document.]
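Description:
pKG1179_pPV1-EFS is a small synthetic-biology part plasmid, about 2 kb, built on the pPV1 backbone and designed to donate a promoter module in BsaI-based Golden Gate assembly. It is a bacterial propagation vector rather than an expression construct in its own right. The annotated backbone consists only of a high-copy ColE1/pUC-type origin of replication and a β-lactamase (AmpR) gene driven by its native bla promoter, giving ampicillin selection in E. coli. No mammalian selection marker, reporter, coding sequence or polyadenylation signal is annotated, consistent with its role as a single-part donor.

The payload is the EFS promoter, annotated in the feature table as the EF-1α core promoter, the short intron-less form of the human elongation factor 1α promoter. It is widely used to give constitutive, moderate expression in mammalian cells while occupying little space in size-limited vectors. The insert was placed into pPV1 by Gibson cloning, and part of the plasmid derives from an earlier deposited plasmid. The BsaI recognition sites that would release the promoter with defined overhangs are stated in the plasmid's purpose but do not appear in the automated annotation, so their exact positions and overhang identities are not given in the record. In a typical workflow, the excised promoter part would be ligated in a one-pot reaction with compatible parts such as coding sequences, untranslated regions and terminators to build complete transcriptional units. The associated study concerns the coupled transcriptional and translational regulation of transgenes, suggesting the part was used to compare promoter choices in engineered expression cassettes.
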