Addgene plasmid #239690: pKG1179_pPV1-EFS
Purpose: BsaI Golden Gate assembly plasmid encoding the EFS promoter
Depositing lab: Kate Galloway. Depositing organization: Massachusetts Institute of Technology. Publication: High-resolution profiling reveals coupled transcriptional and translational regulation of transgenes. Peterman EL, Ploessl DS, Love KS, Sanabria V, Daniels RF, Johnstone CP, Godavarti DR, Kabaria SR, Oakes CG, Pai AA, Galloway KE. Nucleic Acids Research, Volume 53, Issue 11, 24 June 2025, gkaf528 10.1093/nar/gkaf528 PubMed 39651241.
Backbone
  Vector backbone: pPV1
  Vector type: Synthetic Biology
Growth in bacteria
  Bacterial resistance: Ampicillin, 100 μg/mL
  Growth temperature: 30°C
  Growth strain: NEB Stable
  Copy number: High Copy
Gene/Insert
  Gene/Insert name: EFS promoter
  Species: Synthetic
  Cloning method: Gibson Cloning
Resource information
  A portion of this plasmid was derived from a plasmid made by: Addgene #138730
Terms and licenses: Academic/Nonprofit Terms; Industry Terms: Not Available to Industry
Depositor comments: Please visit https://doi.org/10.1101/2024.11.26.625483 for bioRxiv preprint.
How to cite: pKG1179_pPV1-EFS was a gift from Kate Galloway (Addgene plasmid # 239690 ; http://n2t.net/addgene:239690 ; RRID:Addgene_239690)
